Addgene plasmid #72197: pTT3 Unc5D-FLAG
Purpose: Expresses full-length Unc5d with a C-terminal FLAG tag
Depositing lab: Woj Wojtowicz. Depositing organization: University of California, Berkeley. Publication: An extracellular biochemical screen reveals that FLRTs and Unc5s mediate neuronal subtype recognition in the retina. Visser JJ, Cheng Y, Perry SC, Chastain AB, Parsa B, Masri SS, Ray TA, Kay JN, Wojtowicz WM. Elife. 2015 Dec 3;4. pii: e08149. doi: 10.7554/eLife.08149. PubMed 26633812.
Backbone
  Vector backbone: pTT3
  Backbone manufacturer: Yves Durocher, National Research Council of Canada-Biotechnology Research Institute
  Vector type: Mammalian Expression
Growth in bacteria
  Bacterial resistance: Ampicillin, 100 μg/mL
  Growth temperature: 37°C
  Growth strain: DH5alpha
  Copy number: High Copy
Gene/Insert
  Gene/Insert name: Unc5d (alt names: Unc5h4; NCBI gene ID 210801; Reference sequence XM_006509055.3)
  Species: M. musculus (mouse)
  GenBank ID: XM_006509055.3
  Entrez Gene: Unc5d (a.k.a. D930029E11Rik, Unc5h4, mKIAA1777)
  Promoter: CMV
  Tag / fusion protein: FLAG (C terminal on backbone)
  Cloning method: Restriction Enzyme; 5′ cloning site NotI (not destroyed); 3′ cloning site SpeI (destroyed during cloning)
  Sequencing primers: 5′ CAGTTTCCAAAAACGAGGAGG; 3′ TATGTCCTTCCGAGTGAGAG
Terms and licenses: Academic/Nonprofit Terms; Industry Terms: Not Available to Industry
How to cite: pTT3 Unc5D-FLAG was a gift from Woj Wojtowicz (Addgene plasmid # 72197 ; http://n2t.net/addgene:72197 ; RRID:Addgene_72197)
