[The description below was written by a language model from this plasmid's Addgene catalogue record and pLannotate feature annotations shown in this document.]
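Description:
pTT3 Unc5D-FLAG is an 8.7 kb mammalian expression plasmid built on the pTT3 backbone, a vector designed for transient protein production in cultured mammalian cells. It is propagated in E. coli as a high-copy plasmid through a ColE1/pUC-type origin and selected with ampicillin via the bla (AmpR) gene. The backbone also carries most of the Epstein-Barr virus oriP element, which allows episomal maintenance and boosts expression in cell lines that supply EBNA1. No mammalian selection marker is annotated. Remnants of lac regulatory sequences (CAP site, lac promoter and operator, a short lacI fragment) and small tet promoter and bla fragments appear to be cloning-vector leftovers with no role in the payload.

The insert is full-length mouse Unc5d (also called Unc5h4), a netrin receptor that also binds FLRT2 and contributes to neuronal migration, cell adhesion and repulsive axon guidance. Transcription is driven by the human CMV immediate-early enhancer and promoter. This is followed by adenovirus-derived leader and splice sequences with a chimeric intron fragment, an arrangement that typically improves mRNA processing and translation; the annotated fragment of the adenoviral terminal protein gene on the opposite strand probably reflects this same adenoviral segment rather than a functional coding region. A partial match to an IgH signal sequence lies just upstream of the Unc5d reading frame, though the record does not say whether it is used. The coding sequence is fused at its C terminus to a backbone-encoded FLAG epitope (annotated as a fragment of a 2xFLAG element) and terminated by the rabbit β-globin polyadenylation signal. The tagged receptor can be detected or immunoprecipitated with anti-FLAG antibodies, and the plasmid was deposited with a study of FLRT–Unc5 interactions in retinal neuronal subtype recognition.
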