Features (pLannotate 1.2.2; 19 found; start..end, strand, type, name):
     15..2714    +  CDS            Unc5d (fragment): UNC5D_MOUSE - Also known as Unc5h4. Experimental evidence at protein level: Swiss-Prot protein existence level 1. Receptor for the netrin NTN4 that promotes neuronal cell survival (PubMed:21216843). Plays a role in cell-cell adhesion and cell guidance. Receptor for netrin involved in cell migration (By similarity). Plays a role in the regulation of neuronal cell migration in the developing brain via its interaction with FLRT2 (PubMed:21673655). Plays a role in axon guidance by mediating axon repulsion of neuronal growth cones in the developing nervous system upon ligand binding (PubMed:2167365
   2721..2744    +  CDS            2xFLAG (fragment): two tandem FLAG® epitope tags
   2795..2850    +  polyA_signal   β-globin poly(A) signal: rabbit β-globin polyadenylation signal (Gil and Proudfoot, 1987)
   3364..5045    -  rep_origin     oriP (fragment): Epstein-Barr virus oriP replication origin (Yates et al., 2000)
   5172..5276    +  promoter       AmpR promoter: bla
   5277..6137    +  CDS            AmpR: β-lactamase; bla; confers resistance to ampicillin, carbenicillin, and related antibiotics
   6308..6896    +  rep_origin     ori: high-copy-number ColE1/pMB1/pBR322/pUC origin of replication
   7079..7171    +  CDS            lacI (fragment): lac repressor; lacI; The lac repressor binds to the lac operator to inhibit transcription in E. coli. This inhibition can be relieved by adding lactose or isopropyl-β-D-thiogalactopyranoside (IPTG).
   7184..7205    +  protein_bind   CAP binding site: CAP binding activates transcription in the presence of cAMP. E. coli catabolite activator protein
   7220..7250    +  promoter       lac promoter: promoter for the E. coli lac operon
   7258..7274    +  protein_bind   lac operator: The lac repressor binds to the lac operator to inhibit transcription in E. coli. This inhibition can be relieved by adding lactose or isopropyl-β-D-thiogalactopyranoside (IPTG). lac repressor encoded by lacI
   7344..7360    +  promoter       tet promoter (fragment): E. coli promoter for tetracycline efflux protein gene
   7370..7395    -  CDS            bla(M) (fragment): β-lactamase lacking the signal sequence; bla(M); allows cytosolic expression of β-lactamase
   7569..7948    +  enhancer       CMV enhancer: human cytomegalovirus immediate early enhancer
   7950..8149    +  promoter       CMV promoter: human cytomegalovirus (CMV) immediate early promoter
   8217..8255    +  misc_feature   Ad SA (fragment): adenovirus major late transcript splice acceptor (Friedrich and Soriano, 1991)
   8288..8497    -  CDS            PTP (fragment): TERM_ADE02 - Experimental evidence at protein level: Swiss-Prot protein existence level 1. Protein covalently bound to the viral DNA that acts as a primer for viral genomic replication by DNA strand displacement. Assembles on the viral origin of replication in an initiation complex with viral polymerase, DBP, host NFIA and host POU2F1/OCT1. During initiation, the polymerase covalently couples the first dCTP with Ser- 580 of pTP. The terminal protein stimulates the template activity over 20 fold compared to protein-free templates. Neo-synthesized viral genomes are linked to two preterminal prot
   8528..8617    +  intron         chimeric intron (fragment): chimera between introns from adenovirus and immunoglobulin heavy chain genes
   8636..8682    +  CDS            IgH signal sequence (fragment): signal sequence from the mouse immunoglobulin heavy chain variable region
>Addgene plasmid #72197 | pTT3 Unc5D-FLAG | depositor full sequence | sequence record 211496 | pTT3 Unc5D-FLAG sequence 8700 bps
GCGGCCGCGCCACCATGGGGACAGGGGCTGCAGACGGCAGCCGCGGGGCGCGCCGGTGGCTCCCATGGCT
AGGACTCTTTTTCTGGGCGGCGGGGGCTGCGGCTGCCCGAGGAGCCGATGGCAGTGAAATTCTTCCCGAC
TCTATCCCATCTGCCCCTGGAACGCTGCCTCATTTCATCGAGGAGCCCGAAGATGCATACATCATCAAGA
GCAACCCGATTGCACTCAGGTGCAAAGCAAGGCCAGCCATGCAGATCTTCTTCAAATGCAATGGGGAGTG
GGTCCATCAGAATGAACATGTGTCCGAGGAGAGCCTGGATGAGAGCTCAGGCTTGAAGGTCCGGGAAGTG
TTTATCAATGTCACCAGGCAGCAAGTGGAGGACTTCCATGGGCCAGAGGACTACTGGTGCCAGTGTGTAG
CGTGGAGCCACCTGGGAACGTCCAAGAGTAGGAAGGCATCTGTGCGCATAGCCTATTTACGGAAAAACTT
TGAACAAGATCCACAAGGCAGGGAGGTTCCTATTGAAGGCATGATCGTGCTGCATTGTCGCCCGCCAGAG
GGAGTTCCAGCAGCAGAGGTGGAATGGCTGAAAAATGAGGAGCCCATCGACTCCGAACAGGATGAGAACA
TTGACACCAGGGCTGACCATAACTTGATCATCAGACAGGCCCGGCTGTCAGACTCAGGGAATTACACCTG
TATGGCAGCCAACATCGTGGCCAAGAGGAGGAGCCTCTCAGCAACTGTGGTGGTCTACGTGGATGGCAGC
TGGGAAGTGTGGAGTGAATGGTCAGTCTGCAGCCCAGAGTGTGAACATCTTCGTATCCGTGAGTGCACAG
CTCCACCCCCAAGAAATGGGGGCAAGTTCTGTGAAGGTCTCAGCCAGGAATCTGAAAACTGCACAGATGG
TCTCTGCATTCTAGATAAAAAACCTCTTCATGAAATAAAACCCCAAAGATGGAGTAGGAGAGGCATTGAG
AATGCCAGCGACATTGCTTTGTACTCCGGCTTGGGTGCAGCCGTGGTAGCTGTTGCGGTCCTGGTCATTG
GTGTCACCCTCTACAGACGGAGCCACAGTGACTACGGAGTGGATGTCATTGACTCTTCTGCATTGACAGG
TGGCTTCCAGACCTTCAACTTCAAAACAGTTCGTCAAGGAAATTCTCTACTACTGAATCCTGCCATGCAG
CCAGATCTGACTGTGAGCCGGACATACAGCGGGCCCATCTGTCTGCAGGATCCGCTCGACAAGGAGCTCA
TGACAGAGTCCTCACTCTTCAATCCTTTATCTGACATCAAAGTCAAAGTCCAGAGCTCATTTATGGTTTC
CCTGGGAGTGTCTGAGAGAGCGGAGTACCATGGCAAGAATCACTCGGGGACTTTCCCCCATGGAAACAAC
CGCGGATTCAGTACAATACATCCCAGAAACAAAACGCCGTACATCCAAAATCTGTCATCACTGCCGACAA
GGACAGAGCTGAGGACAACTGGTGTCTTTGGCCATTTAGGGGGACGCTTAGTAATGCCAAATACAGGGGT
GAGTCTACTCATACCACATGGTGCCATCCCAGAGGAGAATTCTTGGGAGATTTATATGTCAATCAACCAA
GGTGAACCGAGCCTGCAGTCAGATGGATCTGAGGTTCTCCTGAGTCCTGAAGTCACCTGTGGGCCTCCAG
ATATGCTTGTCACAACTCCCTTTGCGCTGACCATCCCTCACTGTGCAGACGTCAGTTCAGAGCACTGGAA
CATTCACCTGAAGAAGAGGACCCAGCAGGGGAAGTGGGAGGAAGTGATGTCAGTGGAGGATGAGTCCACA
TCCTGTTACTGCCTCTTGGATCCCTTTGCCTGTCACGTGCTGCTTGATAGCTTTGGAACGTATGCCCTCA
CAGGAGAGCCAATCACAGACTGTGCCGTAAAGCAGCTCAAGGTGGCTGTGTTTGGCTGCATGTCCTGTAA
CTCCTTGGATTACAACCTGAGAGTTTACTGTGTGGACAATACTCCTTGTGCATTTCAGGAAGTGATTTCT
GACGAACGGCACCAAGGCGGCCAGCTCCTGGAAGAACCAAAGCTGCTGCATTTCAAAGGGAATACATTCA
GTCTCCAGGTCTCTGTCCTTGACATCCCTCCCTTCCTCTGGAGGATCAAACCGTTCACTGCATGCCAGGA
AGTCCCCTTCTCCCGAGTGTGGAGCAGCAACCGGCAGCCCCTGCACTGTGCCTTCTCCCTGGAGCGCTAC
ACGCCCACCACCACCCAGCTGTCCTGCAAAATCTGCATTCGGCAGCTCAAAGGCCATGAACAGATCCTCC
AAGTGCAGACATCCATCCTAGAGAGTGAACGAGAAACCATCACTTTCTTCGCACAAGAGGACAGTACCTT
TCCTGCACAGACTGGCCCAAAAGCCTTCAAAATTCCCTATTCCATCAGACAGAGGATCTGCGCCACGTTT
GATACCCCAAATGCCAAAGGCAAGGACTGGCAGATGTTAGCACAGAAGAACAGCATCAATAGGAATTTAT
CATATTTCGCTACCCAAAGCAGCCCTTCCGCTGTCATTTTGAACCTCTGGGAAGCTCGTCATCAGCAGGA
TGGGGACCTCGACTCGCTCGCCTGTGCCCTTGAGGAGATTGGGAGGACACACACGAAACTATCCAACATC
ACAGAGCCACAGATTGATGATGCTGACTTCAACTACAGCAGGCAAAATGGACTCGGCGGCGATTACAAGG
ATGATGATGATAAGTAAACTAGACACGTGATTAATTAAGGATCCCCCGACCTCGACCTCTGGCTAATAAA
GGAAATTTATTTTCATTGCAATAGTGTGTTGGAATTTTTTGTGTCTCTCACTCGGAAGGACATATGGGAG
GGCAAATCATTTGGTCGAGATCCCTCGGAGATCTCTAGCTAGAGGATCGATCCCCGCCCCGGACGAACTA
AACCTGACTACGACATCTCTGCCCCTTCTTCGCGGGGCAGTGCATGTAATCCCTTCAGTTGGTTGGTACA
ACTTGCCAACTGGGCCCTGTTCCACATGTGACACGGGGGGGGACCAAACACAAAGGGGTTCTCTGACTGT
AGTTGACATCCTTATAAATGGATGTGCACATTTGCCAACACTGAGTGGCTTTCATCCTGGAGCAGACTTT
GCAGTCTGTGGACTGCAACACAACATTGCCTTTATGTGTAACTCTTGGCTGAAGCTCTTACACCAATGCT
GGGGGACATGTACCTCCCAGGGGCCCAGGAAGACTACGGGAGGCTACACCAACGTCAATCAGAGGGGCCT
GTGTAGCTACCGATAAGCGGACCCTCAAGAGGGCATTAGCAATAGTGTTTATAAGGCCCCCTTGTTAACC
CTAAACGGGTAGCATATGCTTCCCGGGTAGTAGTATATACTATCCAGACTAACCCTAATTCAATAGCATA
TGTTACCCAACGGGAAGCATATGCTATCGAATTAGGGTTAGTAAAAGGGTCCTAAGGAACAGCGATATCT
CCCACCCCATGAGCTGTCACGGTTTTATTTACATGGGGTCAGGATTCCACGAGGGTAGTGAACCATTTTA
GTCACAAGGGCAGTGGCTGAAGATCAAGGAGCGGGCAGTGAACTCTCCTGAATCTTCGCCTGCTTCTTCA
TTCTCCTTCGTTTAGCTAATAGAATAACTGCTGAGTTGTGAACAGTAAGGTGTATGTGAGGTGCTCGAAA
ACAAGGTTTCAGGTGACGCCCCCAGAATAAAATTTGGACGGGGGGTTCAGTGGTGGCATTGTGCTATGAC
ACCAATATAACCCTCACAAACCCCTTGGGCAATAAATACTAGTGTAGGAATGAAACATTCTGAATATCTT
TAACAATAGAAATCCATGGGGTGGGGACAAGCCGTAAAGACTGGATGTCCATCTCACACGAATTTATGGC
TATGGGCAACACATAATCCTAGTGCAATATGATACTGGGGTTATTAAGATGTGTCCCAGGCAGGGACCAA
GACAGGTGAACCATGTTGTTACACTCTATTTGTAACAAGGGGAAAGAGAGTGGACGCCGACAGCAGCGGA
CTCCACTGGTTGTCTCTAACACCCCCGAAAATTAAACGGGGCTCCACGCCAATGGGGCCCATAAACAAAG
ACAAGTGGCCACTCTTTTTTTTGAAATTGTGGAGTGGGGGCACGCGTCAGCCCCCACACGCCGCCCTGCG
GTTTTGGACTGTAAAATAAGGGTGTAATAACTTGGCTGATTGTAACCCCGCTAACCACTGCGGTCAAACC
ACTTGCCCACAAAACCACTAATGGCACCCCGGGGAATACCTGCATAAGTAGGTGGGCGGGCCAAGATAGG
GGCGCGATTGCTGCGATCTGGAGGACAAATTACACACACTTGCGCCTGAGCGCCAAGCACAGGGTTGTTG
GTCCTCATATTCACGAGGTCGCTGAGAGCACGGTGGGCTAATGTTGCCATGGGTAGCATATACTACCCAA
ATATCTGGATAGCATATGCTATCCTAATCTATATCTGGGTAGCATAGGCTATCCTAATCTATATCTGGGT
AGCATATGCTATCCTAATCTATATCTGGGTAGTATATGCTATCCTAATTTATATCTGGGTAGCATAGGCT
ATCCTAATCTATATCTGGGTAGCATATGCTATCCTAATCTATATCTGGGTAGTATATGCTATCCTAATCT
GTATCCGGGTAGCATATGCTATCCTAATAGAGATTAGGGTAGTATATGCTATCCTAATTTATATCTGGGT
AGCATATACTACCCAAATATCTGGATAGCATATGCTATCCTAATCTATATCTGGGTAGCATATGCTATCC
TAATCTATATCTGGGTAGCATAGGCTATCCTAATCTATATCTGGGTAGCATATGCTATCCTAATCTATAT
CTGGGTAGTATATGCTATCCTAATTTATATCTGGGTAGCATAGGCTATCCTAATCTATATCTGGGTAGCA
TATGCTATCCTAATCTATATCTGGGTAGTATATGCTATCCTAATCTGTATCCGGGTAGCATATGCTATCC
TCATGATAAGCTGTCAAACATGAGAATTTTCTTGAAGACGAAAGGGCCTCGTGATACGCCTATTTTTATA
GGTTAATGTCATGATAATAATGGTTTCTTAGACGTCAGGTGGCACTTTTCGGGGAAATGTGCGCGGAACC
CCTATTTGTTTATTTTTCTAAATACATTCAAATATGTATCCGCTCATGAGACAATAACCCTGATAAATGC
TTCAATAATATTGAAAAAGGAAGAGTATGAGTATTCAACATTTCCGTGTCGCCCTTATTCCCTTTTTTGC
GGCATTTTGCCTTCCTGTTTTTGCTCACCCAGAAACGCTGGTGAAAGTAAAAGATGCTGAAGATCAGTTG
GGTGCACGAGTGGGTTACATCGAACTGGATCTCAACAGCGGTAAGATCCTTGAGAGTTTTCGCCCCGAAG
AACGTTTTCCAATGATGAGCACTTTTAAAGTTCTGCTATGTGGCGCGGTATTATCCCGTGTTGACGCCGG
GCAAGAGCAACTCGGTCGCCGCATACACTATTCTCAGAATGACTTGGTTGAGTACTCACCAGTCACAGAA
AAGCATCTTACGGATGGCATGACAGTAAGAGAATTATGCAGTGCTGCCATAACCATGAGTGATAACACTG
CGGCCAACTTACTTCTGACAACGATCGGAGGACCGAAGGAGCTAACCGCTTTTTTGCACAACATGGGGGA
TCATGTAACTCGCCTTGATCGTTGGGAACCGGAGCTGAATGAAGCCATACCAAACGACGAGCGTGACACC
ACGATGCCTGCAGCAATGGCAACAACGTTGCGCAAACTATTAACTGGCGAACTACTTACTCTAGCTTCCC
GGCAACAATTAATAGACTGGATGGAGGCGGATAAAGTTGCAGGACCACTTCTGCGCTCGGCCCTTCCGGC
TGGCTGGTTTATTGCTGATAAATCTGGAGCCGGTGAGCGTGGGTCTCGCGGTATCATTGCAGCACTGGGG
CCAGATGGTAAGCCCTCCCGTATCGTAGTTATCTACACGACGGGGAGTCAGGCAACTATGGATGAACGAA
ATAGACAGATCGCTGAGATAGGTGCCTCACTGATTAAGCATTGGTAACTGTCAGACCAAGTTTACTCATA
TATACTTTAGATTGATTTAAAACTTCATTTTTAATTTAAAAGGATCTAGGTGAAGATCCTTTTTGATAAT
CTCATGACCAAAATCCCTTAACGTGAGTTTTCGTTCCACTGAGCGTCAGACCCCGTAGAAAAGATCAAAG
GATCTTCTTGAGATCCTTTTTTTCTGCGCGTAATCTGCTGCTTGCAAACAAAAAAACCACCGCTACCAGC
GGTGGTTTGTTTGCCGGATCAAGAGCTACCAACTCTTTTTCCGAAGGTAACTGGCTTCAGCAGAGCGCAG
ATACCAAATACTGTTCTTCTAGTGTAGCCGTAGTTAGGCCACCACTTCAAGAACTCTGTAGCACCGCCTA
CATACCTCGCTCTGCTAATCCTGTTACCAGTGGCTGCTGCCAGTGGCGATAAGTCGTGTCTTACCGGGTT
GGACTCAAGACGATAGTTACCGGATAAGGCGCAGCGGTCGGGCTGAACGGGGGGTTCGTGCACACAGCCC
AGCTTGGAGCGAACGACCTACACCGAACTGAGATACCTACAGCGTGAGCTATGAGAAAGCGCCACGCTTC
CCGAAGGGAGAAAGGCGGACAGGTATCCGGTAAGCGGCAGGGTCGGAACAGGAGAGCGCACGAGGGAGCT
TCCAGGGGGAAACGCCTGGTATCTTTATAGTCCTGTCGGGTTTCGCCACCTCTGACTTGAGCGTCGATTT
TTGTGATGCTCGTCAGGGGGGCGGAGCCTATGGAAAAACGCCAGCAACGCGGCCTTTTTACGGTTCCTGG
CCTTTTGCTGGCCTTTTGCTCACATGTTCTTTCCTGCGTTATCCCCTGATTCTGTGGATAACCGTATTAC
CGCCTTTGAGTGAGCTGATACCGCTCGCCGCAGCCGAACGACCGAGCGCAGCGAGTCAGTGAGCGAGGAA
GCGGAAGAGCGCCCAATACGCAAACCGCCTCTCCCCGCGCGTTGGCCGATTCATTAATGCAGCTGGCACG
ACAGGTTTCCCGACTGGAAAGCGGGCAGTGAGCGCAACGCAATTAATGTGAGTTAGCTCACTCATTAGGC
ACCCCAGGCTTTACACTTTATGCTTCCGGCTCGTATGTTGTGTGGAATTGTGAGCGGATAACAATTTCAC
ACAGGAAACAGCTATGACCATGATTACGCCAAGCTCTAGCTAGAGGTCGACCAATTCTCATGTTTGACAG
CTTATCATCGCAGATCCGGGCAACGTTGTTGCCATTGCTGCAGGCGCAGAACTGGTAGGTATGGAAGATC
TATACATTGAATCAATATTGGCAATTAGCCATATTAGTCATTGGTTATATAGCATAAATCAATATTGGCT
ATTGGCCATTGCATACGTTGTATCTATATCATAATATGTACATTTATATTGGCTCATGTCCAATATGACC
GCCATGTTGACATTGATTATTGACTAGTTATTAATAGTAATCAATTACGGGGTCATTAGTTCATAGCCCA
TATATGGAGTTCCGCGTTACATAACTTACGGTAAATGGCCCGCCTGGCTGACCGCCCAACGACCCCCGCC
CATTGACGTCAATAATGACGTATGTTCCCATAGTAACGCCAATAGGGACTTTCCATTGACGTCAATGGGT
GGAGTATTTACGGTAAACTGCCCACTTGGCAGTACATCAAGTGTATCATATGCCAAGTCCGCCCCCTATT
GACGTCAATGACGGTAAATGGCCCGCCTGGCATTATGCCCAGTACATGACCTTACGGGACTTTCCTACTT
GGCAGTACATCTACGTATTAGTCATCGCTATTACCATGGTGATGCGGTTTTGGCAGTACACCAATGGGCG
TGGATAGCGGTTTGACTCACGGGGATTTCCAAGTCTCCACCCCATTGACGTCAATGGGAGTTTGTTTTGG
CACCAAAATCAACGGGACTTTCCAAAATGTCGTAATAACCCCGCCCCGTTGACGCAAATGGGCGGTAGGC
GTGTACGGTGGGAGGTCTATATAAGCAGAGCTCGTTTAGTGAACCGTCAGATCCTCACTCTCTTCCGCAT
CGCTGTCTGCGAGGGCCAGCTGTTGGGCTCGCGGTTGAGGACAAACTCTTCGCGGTCTTTCCAGTACTCT
TGGATCGGAAACCCGTCGGCCTCCGAACGGTACTCCGCCACCGAGGGACCTGAGCGAGTCCGCATCGACC
GGATCGGAAAACCTCTCGAGAAAGGCGTCTAACCAGTCACAGTCGCAAGGTAGGCTGAGCACCGTGGCGG
GCGGCAGCGGGTGGCGGTCGGGGTTGTTTCTGGCGGAGGTGCTGCTGATGATGTAATTAAAGTAGGCGGT
CTTGAGACGGCGGATGGTCGAGGTGAGGTGTGGCAGGCTTGAGATCCAGCTGTTGGGGTGAGTACTCCCT
CTCAAAAGCGGGCATTACTTCTGCGCTAAGATTGTCAGTTTCCAAAAACGAGGAGGATTTGATATTCACC
TGGCCCGATCTGGCCATACACTTGAGTGACAATGACATCCACTTTGCCTTTCTCTCCACAGGTGTCCACT
CCCAGGTCCAAGTTTAAACT
