>Addgene plasmid #72197 | pTT3 Unc5D-FLAG | addgene partial sequence | sequence record 138193 | pMT2-F 5'-TTGCCTTTCTCTCCACAGGT-3'
CGCGCCACCATGGGGACAGGGGCTGCAGACGGCAGCCGCGGGGCGCGCCGGTGGCTCCCATGGCTAGGAC
TCTTTTTCTGGGCGGCGGGGGCTGCGGCTGCCCGAGGAGCCGATGGCAGTGAAATTCTTCCCGACTCTAT
CCCATCTGCCCCTGGAACGCTGCCTCATTTCATCGAGGAGCCCGAAGATGCATACATCATCAAGAGCAAC
CCGATTGCACTCAGGTGCAAAGCAAGGCCAGCCATGCAGATCTTCTTCAAATGCAATGGGGAGTGGGTCC
ATCAGAATGAACATGTGTCCGAGGAGAGCCTGGATGAGAGCTCAGGCTTGAAGGTCCGGGAAGTGTTTAT
CAATGTCACCAGGCAGCAAGTGGAGGACTTCCATGGGCCAGAGGACTACTGGTGCCAGTGTGTAGCGTGG
AGCCACCTGGGAACGTCCAAGAGTAGGAAGGCATCTGTGCGCATAGCCTATTTACGGAAAAACTTTGAAC
AAGATCCACAAGGCAGGGAGGTTCCTATTGAAGGCATGATCGTGCTGCATTGTCGCCCGCCAGAGGGAGT
TCCAGCAGCAGAGGTGGAATGGCTGAAAAATGAGGAGCCCATCGACTCCGAACAGGATGAGAACATTGAC
ACCAGGGCTGACCATAACTTGATCATCAGACAGGCCCGGCTGTCAGACTCAGGGAATTACACCTGTATGG
CAGCCAACATCGTGGCCAAGAGGAGGAGCCTCTCAGCAACTGTGGTGGTCTACGTGGATGGCAGCTGGGA
AGTGTGGAGTGAATGGTCAGTCTGCAGCCCAGAGTGTGAACATCTTCGTATCCGTGAGTGCACAGCTCCA
CCCCCAAGAAATGGG
