>Addgene plasmid #72197 | pTT3 Unc5D-FLAG | addgene partial sequence | sequence record 138196 | rb_glob_PA_term-R 5'-CCCATATGTCCTTCCGAGTG-3'
AATAAATTTCCTTTATTAGCCAGAGGTCGAGGTCGGGGGATCCTTAATTAATCACGTGTCTAGTTTACTT
ATCATCATCATCCTTGTAATCGCCGCCGAGTCCATTTTGCCTGCTGTAGTTGAAGTCAGCATCATCAATC
TGTGGCTCTGTGATGTTGGATAGTTTCGTGTGTGTCCTCCCAATCTCCTCAAGGGCACAGGCGAGCGAGT
CGAGGTCCCCATCCTGCTGATGACGAGCTTCCCAGAGGTTCAAAATGACAGCGGAAGGGCTGCTTTGGGT
AGCGAAATATGATAAATTCCTATTGATGCTGTTCTTCTGTGCTAACATCTGCCAGTCCTTGCCTTTGGCA
TTTGGGGTATCAAACGTGGCGCAGATCCTCTGTCTGATGGAATAGGGAATTTTGAAGGCTTTTGGGCCAG
TCTGTGCAGGAAAGGTACTGTCCTCTTGTGCGAAGAAAGTGATGGTTTCTCGTTCACTCTCTAGGATGGA
TGTCTGCACTTGGAGGATCTGTTCATGGCCTTTGAGCTGCCGAATGCAGATTTTGCAGGACAGCTGGGTG
GTGGTGGGCGTGTAGCGCTCCAGGGAGAAGGCACAGTGCAGGGGCTGCCGGTTGCTGCTCCACACTCGGG
AGAAGGGGACTTCCTGGCATGCAGTGAACGGTTTGATCCTCCAGAGGAAGGGAGGGATGTCAAGGACAGA
GACCTGGAGACTGAATGTATTCCCTTTGAAATGCAGCAGCTTTGGTTCTTCCAGGAGCTGGCCGCCTTGG
TGCCGTTCGTCAGAAATCACTTCCTGAAATGCACAAGGAGTATTGTCCACACAGTAAACTCTCAG
